Addgene plasmid #139496: pVW296
Purpose: Expression vector for the PP7-mCherry protein in S. cerevisiae
Depositing lab: Serge Pelet. Depositing organization: Universite de Lausanne (UNIL). Publication: Single-particle imaging of stress-promoters induction reveals the interplay between MAPK signaling, chromatin and transcription factors. Wosika V, Pelet S. Nat Commun. 2020 Jun 23;11(1):3171. doi: 10.1038/s41467-020-16943-w. PubMed 32576833.
Backbone
  Vector backbone: pSIVURA
  Backbone size w/o insert (bp): 3861
  Vector type: Yeast Expression
  Selectable markers: URA3
Growth in bacteria
  Bacterial resistance: Ampicillin, 100 μg/mL
  Growth temperature: 37°C
  Growth strain: DH5alpha
  Copy number: High Copy
Gene/Insert
  Gene/Insert name: pADH1 PP7∆FG-mCherry tCYC1
  Species: S. cerevisiae (budding yeast)
  Insert size (bp): 2863
  Mutation: ∆FG
  Promoter: pADH1
  Cloning method: Restriction Enzyme; 5′ cloning site HindIII (unknown if destroyed); 3′ cloning site KpnI (unknown if destroyed)
  Sequencing primers: 5′ T7; 3′ T3
Terms and licenses: Academic/Nonprofit Terms; Industry Terms: Not Available to Industry
How to cite: pVW296 was a gift from Serge Pelet (Addgene plasmid # 139496 ; http://n2t.net/addgene:139496 ; RRID:Addgene_139496)
