[The description below was written by a language model from this plasmid's Addgene catalogue record and pLannotate feature annotations shown in this document.]
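Description:
pVW296 is a yeast expression plasmid built on the pSIVURA backbone for producing a PP7 coat protein–mCherry fusion in Saccharomyces cerevisiae. It is propagated in E. coli through a high-copy ColE1/pUC-type origin with ampicillin selection (AmpR under its own bla promoter). The feature table shows no yeast replication origin or centromere (no 2μ or CEN/ARS). Together with a fragment of the URA3 promoter region at one edge of the cassette, this suggests an integrating design, although the record does not spell out the integration mechanism or locus. Yeast selection relies on a URA3 coding sequence driven by the Ashbya gossypii TEF promoter and closed by the TEF terminator. This marker unit is flanked by two loxP sites, so in principle Cre recombinase could excise it and allow the marker to be reused.

The payload, cloned between HindIII and KpnI and flanked by T7 and T3 primer sites, consists of the constitutive S. cerevisiae ADH1 promoter, the Pseudomonas phage PP7 coat protein carrying the ∆FG mutation, mCherry fused downstream, and the CYC1 terminator. The ∆FG deletion removes the FG loop, a change generally used to prevent the coat protein from assembling into capsids while keeping its RNA-binding activity. An annotated match to a predicted yeast ORF upstream of the ADH1 promoter most likely reflects genomic sequence carried along with the promoter fragment. PP7 coat protein binds its cognate PP7 RNA stem-loops. Expressing the red fusion in cells whose reporter transcripts carry such stem-loops therefore concentrates fluorescence on those RNAs, allowing live imaging of transcription sites or individual mRNAs. This fits the associated study, which used single-particle imaging to follow stress-promoter induction.
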