Features (pLannotate 1.2.2; 17 found; start..end, strand, type, name):
    134..250     +  promoter       URA3 promoter (fragment): S. cerevisiae URA3
    250..269     -  CDS            lacZα (fragment): LacZα fragment of β-galactosidase; lacZ fragment
    314..347     -  protein_bind   loxP: Cre-mediated recombination occurs in the 8-bp core sequence (GCATACAT). Cre recombinase
    384..727     +  promoter       TEF promoter: Ashbya gossypii TEF promoter
    746..1534    +  CDS            URA3: PYRF_YEAST - Experimental evidence at protein level: Swiss-Prot protein existence level 1. From Saccharomyces cerevisiae (strain ATCC 204508 / S288c) (Baker's yeast).
   1546..1743    +  terminator     TEF terminator: Ashbya gossypii TEF terminator
   1767..1800    -  protein_bind   loxP: Cre-mediated recombination occurs in the 8-bp core sequence (GCATACAT). Cre recombinase
   1801..1819    +  promoter       T7 promoter: promoter for bacteriophage T7 RNA polymerase
   1881..2219    +  CDS            YO085_YEAST: Protein predicted: Swiss-Prot protein existence level 4. From Saccharomyces cerevisiae (strain ATCC 204508 / S288c) (Baker's yeast).
   2584..3288    +  promoter       ADH1 promoter: S. cerevisiae ADH1; promoter for alcohol dehydrogenase 1
   3311..3673    +  CDS            COAT_BPPP7: Experimental evidence at protein level: Swiss-Prot protein existence level 1. Forms the phage shell; binds to the phage RNA. From Pseudomonas phage PP7 (Bacteriophage PP7).
   3722..4423    +  CDS            mCherry: mCherry is a basic (constitutively fluorescent) red fluorescent protein published in 2004, derived from Discosoma sp.. It is reported to be a very rapidly-maturing monomer with low acid sensitivity.
   4439..4686    +  terminator     CYC1 terminator: S. cerevisiae CYC1; transcription terminator for CYC1
   4709..4727    -  promoter       T3 promoter: promoter for bacteriophage T3 RNA polymerase
   5015..5603    -  rep_origin     ori: high-copy-number ColE1/pMB1/pBR322/pUC origin of replication
   5774..6634    -  CDS            AmpR: β-lactamase; bla; confers resistance to ampicillin, carbenicillin, and related antibiotics
   6635..6698    -  promoter       AmpR promoter: bla
>Addgene plasmid #139496 | pVW296 | addgene full sequence | sequence record 275601 | Addgene NGS Result
TGATGATATTTCATAAATAATGTAATTCTATATATGTTAATTACCTTTTTTGCGAGGCATATTTATGGTG
AAGGATAAGTTTTGACCATCAAAGAAGGTTAATGTGGCTGTGGTTTCAGGGTCCATAATGCTTTTCAATT
CATCTTTTTTTTTTTTGTTCTTTTTTTTGATTCCGGTTTCTTTGAAATTTTTTTGATTCGGTAATCTCCG
AGCAGAAGGAAGAACGAAGGAAGGAGCACAGACTTAGATTTGTAAAACGACGGCCAGTGCATGCGTATCG
GACGTCTCCCTTCATGGTCATAGCTGTTTCCTGATAACTTCGTATAATGTATGCTATACGAAGTTATTAG
CTTGCCTCGTCCCCGCCGGGTCACCCGGCGAGCGACATGGAGGCCCAGAATACCCTCCTTGACAGTCTTG
ACGTGCGCAGCTCAGGGGCATGATGTGACTGTCGCCCGTACATTTAGCCCATACATCCCCATGTATAATC
ATTTGCATCCATACATTTTGATGGCCGCACGGCGCGAAGCAAAAATTACGGCTCCTCGCTCCAGACCTGC
GAGCAGGGAAACGCTCCCCTCACAGACGCGTTGAATTGTCCCCACGCCGCGCCCCTGTAGAGAAATATAA
AAGGTTAGGATTTGCCACTGAGGTTCTTCTTTCATATACTTCCTTTTAAAATCTTGCTAGGATACAGTTC
TCACATCACATCCGAACATAAACAACCATGACAGTCAACACTAATACCTATAGTGAGAGAGCAGAAACTC
ATGCCTCACCAGTAGCACAGCGATTATTTCGATTAATGGAACTGAAGAAAACCAATTTATGTGCATCAAT
TGACGTTGATACCACTAAGGAGTTCCTTGAATTAATTGATAAATTAGGTCCTTATGTATGCTTAATCAAG
ACTCATATTGATATAATCAATGATTTTTCCTATGAATCCACTATTGAACCATTATTAGAACTTTCACGTA
AACATCAATTTATGATTTTTGAAGATAGAAAATTTGCTGATATTGGTAATACCGTAAAGAAACAATATAT
TGGTGGAGTTTATAAAATTAGTAGTTGGGCAGATATTACCAATGCTCATGGTGTCACTGGGAATGGAGTG
GTTGAAGGATTAAAACAGGGAGCTAAAGAAACCACCACCAACCAAGAGCCAAGAGGGTTATTGATGTTAG
CTGAATTATCATCAGTGGGATCATTAGCATACGGAGAATATTCTCAAAAAACTGTTGAAATTGCTAAATC
CGATAAGGAATTTGTTATTGGATTTATTGCCCAACGTGATATGGGTGGCCAAGAAGAAGGATTTGATTGG
CTTATTATGACACCTGGAGTTGGATTAGATGATAAAGGTGATGGATTAGGACAACAATATAGAACTGTTG
ATGAAGTTGTTAGCACTGGAACTGATATTATCATTGTTGGTAGAGGATTGTTTGGTAAAGGAAGAGATCC
AGATATTGAAGGTAAAAGGTATAGAAATGCTGGTTGGAATGCTTATTTGAAAAAGACTGGCCAATTATAA
TCAGTACTGACAATAAAAAGATTCTTGTTTTCAAGAACTTGTCATTTGTATAGTTTTTTTATATTGTAGT
TGTTCTATTTTAATCAAATGTTAGCGTGATTTATATTTTTTTTCGCCTCGACATCATCTGCCCAGATGCG
AAGTTAAGTGCGCAGAAAGTAATATCATGCGTCAATCGTATGTGAATGCTGGTCGCTATACTGCTGTCGA
TTCGATACTAACGCCGATAACTTCGTATAATGTATGCTATACGAAGTTATTAATACGACTCACTATAGGG
CGAATTGGAGCTCGCCGGGATCGAAGAAATGATGGTAAATGAAATAGGAAATCAAGGAGCATGAAGGCAA
AAGACAAATATAAGGGTCGAACGAAAAATAAAGTGAAAAGTGTTGATATGATGTATTTGGCTTTGCGGCG
CCGAAAAAACGAGTTTACGCAATTGCACAATCATGCTGACTCTGTGGCGGACCCGCGCTCTTGCCGGCCC
GGCGATAACGCTGGGCGTGAGGCTGTGCCCGGCGGAGTTTTTTGCGCCTGCATTTTCCAAGGTTTACCCT
GCGCTAAGGGGCGAGATTGGAGAAGCAATAAGAATGCCGGTTGGGGTTGCGATGATGACGACCACGACAA
CTGGTGTCATTATTTAAGTTGCCGAAAGAACCTGAGTGCATTTGCAACATGAGTATACTAGAAGAATGAG
CCAAGACTTGCGAGACGCGAGTTTGCCGGTGGTGCGAACAATAGAGCGACCATGACCTTGAAGGTGAGAC
GCGCATAACCGCTAGAGTACTTTGAAGAGGAAACAGCAATAGGGTTGCTACCAGTATAAATAGACAGGTA
CATACAACACTGGAAATGGTTGTCTGTTTGAGTACGCTTTCAATTCATTTGGGTGTGCACTTTATTATGT
TACAATATGGAAGGGAACTTTACACTTCTCCTATGCACATATATTAATTAAAGTCCAATGCTAGTAGAGA
AGGGGGGTAACACCCCTCCGCGCTCTTTTCCGATTTTTTTCTAAACCGTGGAATATTTCGGATATCCTTT
TGTTGTTTCCGGGTGTACAATATGGACTTCCTCTTTTCTGGCAACCAAACCCATACATCGGGATTCCTAT
AATACCTTCGTTGGTCTCCCTAACATGTAGGTGGCGGAGGGGAGATATACAATAGAACAGATACCAGACA
AGACATAATGGGCTAAACAAGACTACACCAATTACACTGCCTCATTGATGGTGGTACATAACGAACTAAT
ACTGTAGCCCTAGACTTGATAGCCATCATCATATCGAAGTTTCACTACCCTTTTTCCATTTGCCATCTAT
TGAAGTAATAATAGGCGCATGCAACTTCTTTTCTTTTTTTTTCTTTTCTCTCTCCCCCGTTGTTGTCTCA
CCATATCCGCAATGACAAAAAAATGATGGAAGACACTAAAGGAAAAAATTAACGACAAAGACAGCACCAA
CAGATGTCGTTGTTCCAGAGCTGATGAGGGGTATCTCGAAGCACACGAAACTTTTTCCTTCCTTCATTCA
CGCACACTACTCTCTAATGAGCAACGGTATACGGCCTTCCTTCCAGTTACTTGAATTTGAAATAAAAAAA
AGTTTGCTGTCTTGCTATCAAGTATAAATAGACCTGCAATTATTAATCTTTTGTTTCCTCGTCATTGTTC
TCGTTCCCTTTCTTCCTTGTTTCTTTTTCTGCACAATATTTCAAGCTATACCAAGCATACAATCAACTCC
AAGCTGGCCGCTCTAGAATGTCCAAAACCATCGTTCTTTCGGTCGGCGAGGCTACTCGCACTCTGACTGA
GATCCAGTCCACCGCAGACCGTCAGATATTTGAAGAGAAGGTCGGGCCTCTGGTGGGTCGGCTGCGCCTC
ACGGCTTCGCTCCGTCAAAACGGAGCCAAGACCGCGTATCGCGTCAACCTAAAACTGGATCAGGCGGACG
TGGTTGATACTAGTCTTCCGAAAGTGCGCTACACTCAGGTATGGTCGCACGACGTGACAATCGTTGCGAA
TAGCACCGAGGCCTCGCGCAAATCGTTGTACGATTTGACCAAGTCCCTCGTCGCGACCTCGCAGGTCGAG
GATCTTGTCGTCAACCTTGTGCCGCTGGGCCGTGGTTCCCCTGGGCTGCAGGAGTTCGACATCAAGCTTA
TGAGATCTGCTAGCAAGGGCGAGGAGGATAACATGGCCATCATCAAGGAGTTCATGCGCTTCAAGGTGCA
CATGGAGGGCTCCGTGAACGGCCACGAGTTCGAGATCGAGGGCGAGGGCGAGGGCCGCCCCTACGAGGGC
ACCCAGACCGCCAAGCTGAAGGTGACCAAGGGTGGCCCCCTGCCCTTCGCCTGGGACATCCTGTCCCCTC
AGTTCATGTACGGCTCCAAGGCCTACGTGAAGCACCCCGCCGACATCCCCGACTACTTGAAGCTGTCCTT
CCCCGAGGGCTTCAAGTGGGAGCGCGTGATGAACTTCGAGGACGGCGGCGTGGTGACCGTGACCCAGGAC
TCCTCCCTGCAGGACGGCGAGTTCATCTACAAGGTGAAGCTGCGCGGCACCAACTTCCCCTCCGACGGCC
CCGTAATGCAGAAGAAGACCATGGGCTGGGAGGCCTCCTCCGAGCGGATGTACCCCGAGGACGGCGCCCT
GAAGGGCGAGATCAAGCAGAGGCTGAAGCTGAAGGACGGCGGCCACTACGACGCTGAGGTCAAGACCACC
TACAAGGCCAAGAAGCCCGTGCAGCTGCCCGGCGCCTACAACGTCAACATCAAGTTGGACATCACCTCCC
ACAACGAGGACTACACCATCGTGGAACAGTACGAACGCGCCGAGGGCCGCCACTCCACCGGCGGCATGGA
CGAGCTGTACAAGGGATCCTAACTCGAGTCATGTAATTAGTTATGTCACGCTTACATTCACGCCCTCCCC
CCACATCCGCTCTAACCGAAAAGGAAGGAGTTAGACAACCTGAAGTCTAGGTCCCTATTTATTTTTTTAT
AGTTATGTTAGTATTAAGAACGTTATTTATATTTCAAATTTTTCTTTTTTTTCTGTACAGACGCGTGTAC
GCATGTAACATTATACTGAAAACCTTGCTTGAGAAGGTTTTGGGACGCTCGAAGGCTTTAATTTGCGGCC
GGTACCCAGCTTTTGTTCCCTTTAGTGAGGGTTAATTTCCTGAAAACTGTATTATAAGTAAATGCATGTA
TACTAAACTCACAAATTAGAGCTTCAATTTAATTATATCAGTTATTACGCGGGAATCTCGGTCGTAATGA
TTTCTATAATGACGAAAAAAAAAAAATTGGAAAGAAAATGCTTCATGGCCTTTATAAAAAGGAACTATCC
AATACCTCGCCAGAACCAAGTAACAGTATTTTACGGGGCACAAATCAAGAACAATAAGACAGGACTGTAA
AGATGGACGCATTTAATTAATTCGAAGGCCGCGTTGCTGGCGTTTTTCCATAGGCTCCGCCCCCCTGACG
AGCATCACAAAAATCGACGCTCAAGTCAGAGGTGGCGAAACCCGACAGGACTATAAAGATACCAGGCGTT
TCCCCCTGGAAGCTCCCTCGTGCGCTCTCCTGTTCCGACCCTGCCGCTTACCGGATACCTGTCCGCCTTT
CTCCCTTCGGGAAGCGTGGCGCTTTCTCATAGCTCACGCTGTAGGTATCTCAGTTCGGTGTAGGTCGTTC
GCTCCAAGCTGGGCTGTGTGCACGAACCCCCCGTTCAGCCCGACCGCTGCGCCTTATCCGGTAACTATCG
TCTTGAGTCCAACCCGGTAAGACACGACTTATCGCCACTGGCAGCAGCCACTGGTAACAGGATTAGCAGA
GCGAGGTATGTAGGCGGTGCTACAGAGTTCTTGAAGTGGTGGCCTAACTACGGCTACACTAGAAGAACAG
TATTTGGTATCTGCGCTCTGCTGAAGCCAGTTACCTTCGGAAAAAGAGTTGGTAGCTCTTGATCCGGCAA
ACAAACCACCGCTGGTAGCGGTGGTTTTTTTGTTTGCAAGCAGCAGATTACGCGCAGAAAAAAAGGATCT
CAAGAAGATCCTTTGATCTTTTCTACGGGGTCTGACGCTCAGTGGAACGAAAACTCACGTTAAGGGATTT
TGGTCATGAGATTATCAAAAAGGATCTTCACCTAGATCCTTTTAAATTAAAAATGAAGTTTTAAATCAAT
CTAAAGTATATATGAGTAAACTTGGTCTGACAGTTACCAATGCTTAATCAGTGAGGCACCTATCTCAGCG
ATCTGTCTATTTCGTTCATCCATAGTTGCCTGACTCCCCGTCGTGTAGATAACTACGATACGGGAGGGCT
TACCATCTGGCCCCAGTGCTGCAATGATACCGCGAGACCCACGCTCACCGGCTCCAGATTTATCAGCAAT
AAACCAGCCAGCCGGAAGGGCCGAGCGCAGAAGTGGTCCTGCAACTTTATCCGCCTCCATCCAGTCTATT
AATTGTTGCCGGGAAGCTAGAGTAAGTAGTTCGCCAGTTAATAGTTTGCGCAACGTTGTTGCCATTGCTA
CAGGCATCGTGGTGTCACGCTCGTCGTTTGGTATGGCTTCATTCAGCTCCGGTTCCCAACGATCAAGGCG
AGTTACATGATCCCCCATGTTGTGCAAAAAAGCGGTTAGCTCCTTCGGTCCTCCGATCGTTGTCAGAAGT
AAGTTGGCCGCAGTGTTATCACTCATGGTTATGGCAGCACTGCATAATTCTCTTACTGTCATGCCATCCG
TAAGATGCTTTTCTGTGACTGGTGAGTACTCAACCAAGTCATTCTGAGAATAGTGTATGCGGCGACCGAG
TTGCTCTTGCCCGGCGTCAATACGGGATAATACCGCGCCACATAGCAGAACTTTAAAAGTGCTCATCATT
GGAAAACGTTCTTCGGGGCGAAAACTCTCAAGGATCTTACCGCTGTTGAGATCCAGTTCGATGTAACCCA
CTCGTGCACCCAACTGATCTTCAGCATCTTTTACTTTCACCAGCGTTTCTGGGTGAGCAAAAACAGGAAG
GCAAAATGCCGCAAAAAAGGGAATAAGGGCGACACGGAAATGTTGAATACTCATACTCTTCCTTTTTCAA
TATTATTGAAGCATTTATCAGGGTTATTGTCTCATGAGCGGATACATATTTGAAGTATCGTTCGAATTAA
TTAACG
